>Addgene plasmid #169306 | SIN40C.SFFV.KRAB-mArid3a.IRES.GFP | addgene full sequence | sequence record 338255 | Addgene NGS Result
TCACATGTTCTTTCCTGCGTTATCCCCTGATTCTGTGGATAACCGTATTACCGCCTTTGAGTGAGCTGAT
ACCGCTCGCCGCAGCCGAACGACCGAGCGCAGCGAGTCAGTGAGCGAGGAAGCGGAAGAGCGCCCAATAC
GCAAACCGCCTCTCCCCGCGCGTTGGCCGATTCATTAATGCAGCTGGCACGACAGGTTTCCCGACTGGAA
AGCGGGCAGTGAGCGCAACGCAATTAATGTGAGTTAGCTCACTCATTAGGCACCCCAGGCTTTACACTTT
ATGCTTCCGGCTCGTATGTTGTGTGGAATTGTGAGCGGATAACAATTTCACACAGGAAACAGCTATGACC
ATGATTACGCCAAGCGCGCAATTAACCCTCACTAAAGGGAACAAAAGCTGGAGCTGCAAGCGGTACCGTC
GACCTGCAGGTTGACATTGATTATTGACTAGTTATTAATAGTAATCAATTACGGGGTCATTAGTTCATAG
CCCATATATGGAGTTCCGCGTTACATAACTTACGGTAAATGGCCCGCCTGGCTGACCGCCCAACGACCCC
CGCCCATTGACGTCAATAATGACGTATGTTCCCATAGTAACGCCAATAGGGACTTTCCATTGACGTCAAT
GGGTGGAGTATTTACGGTAAACTGCCCACTTGGCAGTACATCAAGTGTATCATATGCCAAGTACGCCCCC
TATTGACGTCAATGACGGTAAATGGCCCGCCTGGCATTATGCCCAGTACATGACCTTATGGGACTTTCCT
ACTTGGCAGTACATCTACGTATTAGTCATCGCTATTACCATGGCGCGCCATGCAGGGCCTGAAATAACCT
CTGAAAGAGGAACTTGGTTAGGTACCTTCTGAGGCGGAAAGAACCAGCTGTGGAATGTGTGTCAGTTAGG
GTGTGGAAAGTCCCCAGGCTCCCCAGCAGGCAGAAGTATGCAAAGCATGCATCTCAATTAGTCAGCAACC
AGGTGTGGAAAGTCCCCAGGCTCCCCAGCAGGCAGAAGTATGCAAAGCATGCATCTCAATTAGTCAGCAA
CCATAGTCCCTTAAGAGGCGCGCCTTAATGTAGTCTTATGCAATACTCTTGTAGTCTTGCAACATGGTAA
CGATGAGTTAGCAACATGCCTTACAAGGAGAGAAAAAGCACCGTGCATGCCGATTGGTGGAAGTAAGGTG
GTACGATCGTGCCTTATTAGGAAGGCAACAGACGGGTCTGACATGGATTGGACGAACCACTGAATTGCCG
CATTGCAGAGATATTGTATTTAAGTGCCTAGCTCGATACATAAACGGGTCTCTCTGGTTAGACCAGATCT
GAGCCTGGGAGCTCTCTGGCTAACTAGGGAACCCACTGCTTAAGCCTCAATAAAGCTTGCCTTGAGTGCT
TCAAGTAGTGTGTGCCCGTCTGTTGTGTGACTCTGGTAACTAGAGATCCCTCAGACCCTTTTAGTCAGTG
TGGAAAATCTCTAGCAGTGGCGCCCGAACAGGGACTTGAAAGCGAAAGGGAAACCAGAGGAGCTCTCTCG
ACGCAGGACTCGGCTTGCTGAAGCGCGCACGGCAAGAGGCGAGGGGCGGCGACTGGTGAGTACGCCAAAA
ATTTTGACTAGCGGAGGCTAGAAGGAGAGAGATGGGTGCGAGAGCGTCAGTATTAAGCGGGGGAGAATTA
GATCGCGATGGGAAAAAATTCGGTTAAGGCCAGGGGGAAAGAAAAAATATAAATTAAAACATATAGTATG
GGCAAGCAGGGAGCTAGAACGATTCGCAGTTAATCCTGGCCTGTTAGAAACATCAGAAGGCTGTAGACAA
ATACTGGGACAGCTACAACCATCCCTTCAGACAGGATCAGAAGAACTTAGATCATTATATAATACAGTAG
CAACCCTCTATTGTGTGCATCAAAGGATAGAGATAAAAGACACCAAGGAAGCTTTAGACAAGATAGAGGA
AGAGCAAAACAAAAGTAAGACCACCGCACAGCAAGCGGCCGCTGATCTTCAGACCTGGAGGAGGAGATAT
GAGGGACAATTGGAGAAGTGAATTATATAAATATAAAGTAGTAAAAATTGAACCATTAGGAGTAGCACCC
ACCAAGGCAAAGAGAAGAGTGGTGCAGAGAGAAAAAAGAGCAGTGGGAATAGGAGCTTTGTTCCTTGGGT
TCTTGGGAGCAGCAGGAAGCACTATGGGCGCAGCGTCAATGACGCTGACGGTACAGGCCAGACAATTATT
GTCTGGTATAGTGCAGCAGCAGAACAATTTGCTGAGGGCTATTGAGGCGCAACAGCATCTGTTGCAACTC
ACAGTCTGGGGCATCAAGCAGCTCCAGGCAAGAATCCTGGCTGTGGAAAGATACCTAAAGGATCAACAGC
TCCTGGGGATTTGGGGTTGCTCTGGAAAACTCATTTGCACCACTGCTGTGCCTTGGAATGCTAGTTGGAG
TAATAAATCTCTGGAACAGATTTGGAATCACACGACCTGGATGGAGTGGGACAGAGAAATTAACAATTAC
ACAAGCTTAATACACTCCTTAATTGAAGAATCGCAAAACCAGCAAGAAAAGAATGAACAAGAATTATTGG
AATTAGATAAATGGGCAAGTTTGTGGAATTGGTTTAACATAACAAATTGGCTGTGGTATATAAAATTATT
CATAATGATAGTAGGAGGCTTGGTAGGTTTAAGAATAGTTTTTGCTGTACTTTCTATAGTGAATAGAGTT
AGGCAGGGATATTCACCATTATCGTTTCAGACCCACCTCCCAACCCCGAGGGGACAATTCTAGATCTTGA
GACAAATGGCAGTATTCATCCACAATTTTAAAAGAAAAGGGGGGATTGGGGGGTACAGTGCAGGGGAAAG
AATAGTAGACATAATAGCAACAGACATACAAACTAAAGAATTACAAAAACAAATTACAAAAATTCAAAAT
TTTCGGGTTTATTACAGGGACAGCAGAGATCCACTTTGGCGCCGGCTCGAGCTAGCTGCAGTAACGCCAT
TTTGCAAGGCATGGAAAAATACCAAACCAAGAATAGAGAAGTTCAGATCAAGGGCGGGTACATGAAAATA
GCTAACGTTGGGCCAAACAGGATATCTGCGGTGAGCAGTTTCGGCCCCGGCCCGGGGCCAAGAACAGATG
GTCACCGCAGTTTCGGCCCCGGCCCGAGGCCAAGAACAGATGGTCCCCAGATATGGCCCAACCCTCAGCA
GTTTCTTAAGACCCATCAGATGTTTCCAGGCTCCCCCAAGGACCTGAAATGACCCTGCGCCTTATTTGAA
TTAACCAATCAGCCTGCTTCTCGCTTCTGTTCGCGCGCTTCTGCTTCCCGAGCTCTATAAAAGAGCTCAC
AACCCCTCACTCGGCGCGCCAGTCCTCCGACAGACTGAGTCGGCCGGTCGAATCAAGCTTATCGATACCG
TCGACGGATCCACCGGTGCCGCCATGCGGACACTGGTGACCTTCAAGGATGTATTTGTGGACTTCACCAG
GGAGGAGTGGAAGCTGCTGGACACTGCTCAGCAGATCGTGTACAGAAATGTGATGCTGGAGAACTATAAG
AACCTGGTTTCCTTGGGTTATCAGCTTACTAAGCCAGATGTGATCCTCCGGTTGGAGAAGGGAGAAGAGC
CCGGCGGTGGAGGCAGTAAGTTGCAAGCCGTCATGGAAACTCTCATTCAGCGGCAACAGAGAGCACGACA
AGAACTGGAAGCTCGCCAAGCCCCTCCTCCTCCCCCTCCTGAACCTACAGGAGTTCGCGCTCGAACAACC
ATGACTGACGAGGACAGAGAGCCAGAAAATGCCCGGATGCATCGGACTCAGATGGCAGCCTTGGCCGCCA
TGCGCGCTGCTGCTGCTGGATTGGGTCACCCTTCTAGTCCCGGAGGCTCTGAAGACGGGCCCCCAATCTC
CGGTGATGAAGACACCGCCAGGGAGGGTACTCTTTCTAGTCCAGCACTCCATGGCAGCGTGTTGGAGGGT
GCTGGTCATGCCGAGGGAGATCGGCATTTGATGGATGTTGGGTCAGACGATGATGATACAAAGTCTAAAT
GGGAAGAGCAGGAGTTGGAAGAATTGGGAGAGGAGGAAGAGGAAGAAGAGGAGGAGGACGATTTTGAGGA
GGAAGAAGAAGAGGAGGAGGGTTTGGGTCCTCCCGAATCCGCCTCCCTGGGGACAGCTGGACTCTTCACC
CGAAAGGCCCCTCCAGCACAGGCATTTCGGGGTGACGGAGGGCCCCGCATGCTCTCTGGACCCGAAAGAT
TGGGTCCTGGCCCCGCCCACCCAAGTCACATGGCCTCACAGATGCCTCCACCCGACCATGGCGACTGGAC
TTTCGAGGAACAATTTAAACAGCTTTATGAGCTCGACGCAGATCCAAAACGGAAAGAGTTTCTGGATGAT
CTCTTCTCCTTTATGCAGAAGCGAGGCACCCCTGTAAACAGGATTCCAATAATGGCTAAGCAAGTACTGG
ACCTGTTTATGCTGTATGTCCTTGTAACTGAGAAGGGAGGGCTCGTCGAAGTAATCAACAAGAAACTTTG
GAGAGAAATTACAAAGGGATTGAATTTGCCTACCAGTATAACCTCAGCTGCATTCACACTGAGAACTCAG
TACATGAAATATCTCTATCCCTATGAATGCGAACGCAGGGGTCTTTCTTCTCCTAATGAACTCCAAGCTG
CTATTGATAGTAATAGGAGAGAAGGCAGGCGCCAGAGCTTCGGGGGAAGCCTCTTCGCTTATAGCCCCAG
TGGAGCCCATTCAATGCTCCCTAGTCCAAAACTCCCTGTCACTCCACTCGGACTGGCTGCTTCTACTAAT
GGCTCATCAATTACCCCAGCACCTAAAATCAAGAAGGAAGAAGACTCAGCAATCCCAATTACCGTGCCCG
GTAGGTTGCCTGTGTCCTTGGCCGGCCATCCTGTTGTGGCCGCACAAGCAGCAGCAGTACAGGCCGCTGC
CGCACAGGCCGCTGTCGCTGCCCAAGCAGCTGCACTCGAACAACTTCGAGAAAAACTGGAATCCACCGAG
CCACCTGAGAAGAAAATGGCTCTGGTTGCAGATGAGCAACAGAGACTTATGCAGCGCGCTGTTCAGCAGT
CCTTTCTGGCAATGACCGCCCAACTTCCCATGAACATTAGAATTAATAGCCAAGCTTCCGAAAGCCGCCA
AGATAGTGCCGTTTCCTTGACATCTGCAAATGGTTCCAATAGTATTTCAATGAGTGTTGAAATGAATGGG
ATAGTATATACTGGCGTCCTTTTTGCCCAGCCTCCTCCTCCTACAGCACCTTCAGCACCAGGTAAGGGCG
GAGTCAGCTCTATTGGTACAAATACCACTACCGGAAGTCGCACTGGGGCCAGTGGGTCAACCGTCTCTGG
CGGGCAGGTGGGACTTCCTGGCGTTTCTACTCCCACCATGAGTTCCACCAGTAACAATTCCCTGCCATAA
ACGCGTATGCATGAGTAACTGAGGATCCGCCCCTCTCCCTCCCCCCCCCCTAACGTTACTGGCCGAAGCC
GCTTGGAATAAGGCCGGTGTGCGTTTGTCTATATGTTATTTTCCACCATATTGCCGTCTTTTGGCAATGT
GAGGGCCCGGAAACCTGGCCCTGTCTTCTTGACGAGCATTCCTAGGGGTCTTTCCCCTCTCGCCAAAGGA
ATGCAAGGTCTGTTGAATGTCGTGAAGGAAGCAGTTCCTCTGGAAGCTTCTTGAAGACAAACAACGTCTG
TAGCGACCCTTTGCAGGCAGCGGAACCCCCCACCTGGCGACAGGTGCCTCTGCGGCCAAAAGCCACGTGT
ATAAGATACACCTGCAAAGGCGGCACAACCCCAGTGCCACGTTGTGAGTTGGATAGTTGTGGAAAGAGTC
AAATGGCTCTCCTCAAGCGTATTCAACAAGGGGCTGAAGGATGCCCAGAAGGTACCCCATTGTATGGGAT
CTGATCTGGGGCCTCGGTACACATGCTTTACATGTGTTTAGTCGAGGTTAAAAAAACGTCTAGGCCCCCC
GAACCACGGGGACGTGGTTTTCCTTTGAAAAACACGATGATAATATGGCCACAACCATGGTGAGCAAGGG
CGAGGAGCTGTTCACCGGGGTGGTGCCCATCCTGGTCGAGCTGGACGGCGACGTAAACGGCCACAAGTTC
AGCGTGTCCGGCGAGGGCGAGGGCGATGCCACCTACGGCAAGCTGACCCTGAAGTTCATCTGCACCACCG
GCAAGCTGCCCGTGCCCTGGCCCACCCTCGTGACCACCCTGACCTACGGCGTGCAGTGCTTCAGCCGCTA
CCCCGACCACATGAAGCAGCACGACTTCTTCAAGTCCGCCATGCCCGAAGGCTACGTCCAGGAGCGCACC
ATCTTCTTCAAGGACGACGGCAACTACAAGACCCGCGCCGAGGTGAAGTTCGAGGGCGACACCCTGGTGA
ACCGCATCGAGCTGAAGGGCATCGACTTCAAGGAGGACGGCAACATCCTGGGGCACAAGCTGGAGTACAA
CTACAACAGCCACAACGTCTATATCATGGCCGACAAGCAGAAGAACGGCATCAAGGTGAACTTCAAGATC
CGCCACAACATCGAGGACGGCAGCGTGCAGCTCGCCGACCACTACCAGCAGAACACCCCCATCGGCGACG
GCCCCGTGCTGCTGCCCGACAACCACTACCTGAGCACCCAGTCCGCCCTGAGCAAAGACCCCAACGAGAA
GCGCGATCACATGGTCCTGCTGGAGTTCGTGACCGCCGCCGGGATCACTCTCGGCATGGACGAGCTGTAC
AAGTGATCGCGTTAAGTCGACAATCAACCTCTGGATTACAAAATTTGTGAAAGATTGACTGGTATTCTTA
ACTATGTTGCTCCTTTTACGCTATGTGGATACGCTGCTTTAATGCCTTTGTATCATGCTATTGCTTCCCG
TATGGCTTTCATTTTCTCCTCCTTGTATAAATCCTGGTTGCTGTCTCTTTATGAGGAGTTGTGGCCCGTT
GTCAGGCAACGTGGCGTGGTGTGCACTGTGTTTGCTGACGCAACCCCCACTGGTTGGGGCATTGCCACCA
CCTGTCAGCTCCTTTCCGGGACTTTCGCTTTCCCCCTCCCTATTGCCACGGCGGAACTCATCGCCGCCTG
CCTTGCCCGCTGCTGGACAGGGGCTCGGCTGTTGGGCACTGACAATTCCGTGGTGTTGTCGGGGAAATCA
TCGTCCTTTCCTTGGCTGCTCGCCTGTGTTGCCACCTGGATTCTGCGCGGGACGTCCTTCTGCTACGTCC
CTTCGGCCCTCAATCCAGCGGACCTTCCTTCCCGCGGCCTGCTGCCGGCTCTGCGGCCTCTTCCGCGTCT
TCGCCTTCGCCCTCAGACGAGTCGGATCTCCCTTTGGGCCGCCTCCCCGCGTCGACTTTAAGACCAATGA
CTTACAAGGCAGCTGTAGATCTTAGCCACTTTTTAAAAGAAAAGGGGGGACTGGAAGGGCTAATTCACTC
CCAACGAAGACAAGATCTGCTTTTTGCTTGTACTGGGTCTCTCTGGTTAGACCAGATCTGAGCCTGGGAG
CTCTCTGGCTAACTAGGGAACCCACTGCTTAAGCCTCAATAAAGCTTGCCTTGAGTGCTTCAAGTAGTGT
GTGCCCGTCTGTTGTGTGACTCTGGTAACTAGAGATCCCTCAGACCCTTTTAGTCAGTGTGGAAAATCTC
TAGCAGTACGTATAGTAGTTCATGTCATCTTATTATTCAGTATTTATAACTTGCAAAGAAATGAATATCA
GAGAGTGAGAGGAACTTGTTTATTGCAGCTTATAATGGTTACAAATAAAGCAATAGCATCACAAATTTCA
CAAATAAAGCATTTTTTTCACTGCATTCTAGTTGTGGTTTGTCCAAACTCATCAATGTATCTTATCATGT
CTGGCTCTAGCTATCCCGCCCCTAACTCCGCCCATCCCGCCCCTAACTCCGCCCAGTTCCGCCCATTCTC
CGCCCCATGGCTGACTAATTTTTTTTATTTATGCAGAGGCCGAGGCCGCCTCGGCCTCTGAGCTATTCCA
GAAGTAGTGAGGAGGCTTTTTTGGAGGCCTAGGGACGTACCCAATTCGCCCTATAGTGAGTCGTATTACG
CGCGCTCACTGGCCGTCGTTTTACAACGTCGTGACTGGGAAAACCCTGGCGTTACCCAACTTAATCGCCT
TGCAGCACATCCCCCTTTCGCCAGCTGGCGTAATAGCGAAGAGGCCCGCACCGATCGCCCTTCCCAACAG
TTGCGCAGCCTGAATGGCGAATGGG
[124 nt withheld, positions 8286-8409]
C
[91 nt withheld, positions 8411-8501]
A
[49 nt withheld, positions 8503-8551]
CCTTTGACGTTGGAGTCCACGTTCTTT
[37 nt withheld, positions 8579-8615]
ACCCTATCTCGGTCTATTCTTTTGATTTATAAGGGATTTTGCCGATTTCGGCCTATTGGTTAAAAAATGA
GCTGATTTAACAAAAATTTAACGCGAATTTTAACAAAATATTAACGCTTACAATTTAGGTGGCACTTTTC
GGGGAAATGTGCGCGGAACCCCTATTTGTTTATTTTTCTAAATACATTCAAATATGTATCCGCTCATGAG
ACAATAACCCTGATAAATGCTTCAATAATATTGAAAAAGGAAGAGTATGAGTATTCAACATTTCCGTGTC
GCCCTTATTCCCTTTTTTGCGGCATTTTGCCTTCCTGTTTTTGCTCACCCAGAAACGCTGGTGAAAGTAA
AAGATGCTGAAGATCAGTTGGGTGCACGAGTGGGTTACATCGAACTGGATCTCAACAGCGGTAAGATCCT
TGAGAGTTTTCGCCCCGAAGAACGTTTTCCAATGATGAGCACTTTTAAAGTTCTGCTATGTGGCGCGGTA
TTATCCCGTATTGACGCCGGGCAAGAGCAACTCGGTCGCCGCATACACTATTCTCAGAATGACTTGGTTG
AGTACTCACCAGTCACAGAAAAGCATCTTACGGATGGCATGACAGTAAGAGAATTATGCAGTGCTGCCAT
AACCATGAGTGATAACACTGCGGCCAACTTACTTCTGACAACGATCGGAGGACCGAAGGAGCTAACCGCT
TTTTTGCACAACATGGGGGATCATGTAACTCGCCTTGATCGTTGGGAACCGGAGCTGAATGAAGCCATAC
CAAACGACGAGCGTGACACCACGATGCCTGTAGCAATGGCAACAACGTTGCGCAAACTATTAACTGGCGA
ACTACTTACTCTAGCTTCCCGGCAACAATTAATAGACTGGATGGAGGCGGATAAAGTTGCAGGACCACTT
CTGCGCTCGGCCCTTCCGGCTGGCTGGTTTATTGCTGATAAATCTGGAGCCGGTGAGCGTGGGTCTCGCG
GTATCATTGCAGCACTGGGGCCAGATGGTAAGCCCTCCCGTATCGTAGTTATCTACACGACGGGGAGTCA
GGCAACTATGGATGAACGAAATAGACAGATCGCTGAGATAGGTGCCTCACTGATTAAGCATTGGTAACTG
TCAGACCAAGTTTACTCATATATACTTTAGATTGATTTAAAACTTCATTTTTAATTTAAAAGGATCTAGG
TGAAGATCCTTTTTGATAATCTCATGACCAAAATCCCTTAACGTGAGTTTTCGTTCCACTGAGCGTCAGA
CCCCGTAGAAAAGATCAAAGGATCTTCTTGAGATCCTTTTTTTCTGCGCGTAATCTGCTGCTTGCAAACA
AAAAAACCACCGCTACCAGCGGTGGTTTGTTTGCCGGATCAAGAGCTACCAACTCTTTTTCCGAAGGTAA
CTGGCTTCAGCAGAGCGCAGATACCAAATACTGTTCTTCTAGTGTAGCCGTAGTTAGGCCACCACTTCAA
GAACTCTGTAGCACCGCCTACATACCTCGCTCTGCTAATCCTGTTACCAGTGGCTGCTGCCAGTGGCGAT
AAGTCGTGTCTTACCGGGTTGGACTCAAGACGATAGTTACCGGATAAGGCGCAGCGGTCGGGCTGAACGG
GGGGTTCGTGCACACAGCCCAGCTTGGAGCGAACGACCTACACCGAACTGAGATACCTACAGCGTGAGCT
ATGAGAAAGCGCCACGCTTCCCGAAGGGAGAAAGGCGGACAGGTATCCGGTAAGCGGCAGGGTCGGAACA
GGAGAGCGCACGAGGGAGCTTCCAGGGGGAAACGCCTGGTATCTTTATAGTCCTGTCGGGTTTCGCCACC
TCTGACTTGAGCGTCGATTTTTGTGATGCTCGTCAGGGGGGCGGAGCCTATGGAAAAACGCCAGCAACGC
GGCCTTTTTACGGTTCCTGGCCTTTTGCTGGCCTTTTGC
Features (pLannotate 1.2.2; 32 found; start..end, strand, type, name):
      1..128     +  rep_origin     RSF ori (fragment): Plasmids containing the RSF 1030 origin of replication can be propagated in E. coli cells that contain additional plasmids with compatible origins.
    130..222     +  CDS            lacI (fragment): lac repressor; lacI; The lac repressor binds to the lac operator to inhibit transcription in E. coli. This inhibition can be relieved by adding lactose or isopropyl-β-D-thiogalactopyranoside (IPTG).
    235..256     +  protein_bind   CAP binding site: CAP binding activates transcription in the presence of cAMP. E. coli catabolite activator protein
    271..301     +  promoter       lac promoter: promoter for the E. coli lac operon
    309..325     +  protein_bind   lac operator: The lac repressor binds to the lac operator to inhibit transcription in E. coli. This inhibition can be relieved by adding lactose or isopropyl-β-D-thiogalactopyranoside (IPTG). lac repressor encoded by lacI
    370..388     +  promoter       T3 promoter: promoter for bacteriophage T3 RNA polymerase
    433..812     +  enhancer       CMV enhancer: human cytomegalovirus immediate early enhancer
    869..1060    +  promoter       SV40 promoter (fragment): SV40 enhancer and early promoter
   1079..1305    +  promoter       RSV promoter: Rous sarcoma virus enhancer/promoter
   1306..1486    +  LTR            5' LTR (truncated): truncated 5' long terminal repeat (LTR) from HIV-1
   1533..1658    +  misc_feature   HIV-1 Ψ: packaging signal of human immunodeficiency virus type 1
   1642..2005    +  CDS            HIV-1 gag (fragment): gag protein from human immunodeficiency virus 1; gag
   2151..2384    +  misc_feature   RRE: The Rev response element (RRE) of HIV-1 allows for Rev-dependent mRNA export from the nucleus to the cytoplasm.
   2761..2785    +  CDS            Rev (fragment): human immunodeficiency virus 1 (HIV-1) Rev protein; rev; enhances nuclear export of unspliced and incompletely spliced viral mRNAs
   2826..2943    +  misc_feature   cPPT/CTS: central polypurine tract and central termination sequence of HIV-1
   3001..3402    +  promoter       SFFV promoter: spleen focus-forming virus long terminal repeat (LTR) promoter
   3412..3435    +  misc_feature   MCS (fragment): pBluescript multiple cloning site
   3457..3642    +  CDS            KRAB: Krüppel-associated box (KRAB) transcriptional repression domain from the human zinc finger protein ZNF10 (Margolin et al., 1994)
   3658..5457    +  CDS            Arid3a: ARI3A_MOUSE - Also known as Dri1, Dril1. Experimental evidence at protein level: Swiss-Prot protein existence level 1. Transcription factor involved in B-cell differentiation. Binds a VH promoter proximal site necessary for induced mu-heavy-chain transcription. Binds the minor groove of a restricted ATC sequence that is sufficient for nuclear matrix association. This sequence motif is present in matrix-associating regions (MARS) proximal to the promoter and flanking E mu. Activates E mu-driven transcription by binding these sites. May be involved in the control of cell cycle progression by the
   5490..6076    +  misc_feature   IRES2: internal ribosome entry site (IRES) of the encephalomyocarditis virus (EMCV)
   6077..6793    +  CDS            EGFP: EGFP is a basic (constitutively fluorescent) green fluorescent protein published in 1996, derived from Aequorea victoria. It is reported to be a rapidly-maturing weak dimer with moderate acid sensitivity.
   6812..7400    +  misc_feature   WPRE: woodchuck hepatitis virus posttranscriptional regulatory element
   7451..7470    +  misc_feature   cPPT/CTS (fragment): central polypurine tract and central termination sequence of HIV-1
   7472..7705    +  LTR            3' LTR (ΔU3): self-inactivating 3' long terminal repeat (LTR) from HIV-1
   7783..7904    +  polyA_signal   SV40 poly(A) signal: SV40 polyadenylation signal
   7944..8079    +  rep_origin     SV40 ori: SV40 origin of replication
   8100..8118    -  promoter       T7 promoter: promoter for bacteriophage T7 RNA polymerase
   8126..8281    +  CDS            lacZα (fragment): LacZα fragment of β-galactosidase; lacZ fragment
   8286..8714    +  rep_origin     f1 ori (sequence partly withheld): f1 bacteriophage origin of replication; arrow indicates direction of (+) strand synthesis
   8767..8871    +  promoter       AmpR promoter: bla
   8872..9732    +  CDS            AmpR: β-lactamase; bla; confers resistance to ampicillin, carbenicillin, and related antibiotics
   9903..10491   +  rep_origin     ori: high-copy-number ColE1/pMB1/pBR322/pUC origin of replication
