[The description below was written by a language model from this plasmid's Addgene catalogue record and pLannotate feature annotations shown in this document.]
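Description:
SIN40C.SFFV.KRAB-mArid3a.IRES.GFP is a self-inactivating, HIV-1-derived lentiviral transfer vector built on the SIN40C backbone for constitutive expression of a KRAB–Arid3a fusion protein in mammalian cells. In bacteria it is maintained as a high-copy plasmid through a ColE1/pUC-type origin and selected with ampicillin via the β-lactamase gene. An f1 origin and remnants of a pBluescript-type cloning backbone (lac promoter/operator, lacZα fragment, T3 and T7 promoters) are also annotated. Upstream of the truncated 5' LTR sit CMV enhancer, SV40 promoter fragment and RSV promoter elements, a chimeric arrangement of the kind that typically drives genomic RNA production in packaging cells without Tat. The viral portion carries the Ψ packaging signal with a gag fragment, the RRE for Rev-dependent nuclear export, and the cPPT/CTS. The 3' LTR has a U3 deletion, which inactivates the LTR promoter after integration, and is followed by an SV40 polyadenylation signal and SV40 origin.

The internal expression cassette is driven by the spleen focus-forming virus (SFFV) promoter, a strong promoter commonly used in haematopoietic cells. It transcribes a bicistronic message. The first cistron encodes the KRAB transcriptional repression domain of human ZNF10 fused to the N-terminus of mouse Arid3a, an ARID-family DNA-binding transcription factor. This presumably converts Arid3a into a dominant repressor at its target sites. An EMCV IRES then allows independent translation of EGFP, so the reporter marks transduced cells rather than being fused to the protein. A WPRE downstream enhances transcript expression. According to the record, the construct is intended for constitutive overexpression of murine KRAB-Arid3a with GFP as a reporter, and the associated study concerns ARID3A as a megakaryocytic transcription factor that suppresses leukaemia.
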