Addgene plasmid #169306: SIN40C.SFFV.KRAB-mArid3a.IRES.GFP
Purpose: Constitutive overexpression of murine KRAB-Arid3a fusion protein with GFP as reporter fluorescent protein
Depositing lab: Jan-Henning Klusmann. Depositing organization: Martin-Luther-Universitaet Halle-Wittenberg. Publication: The megakaryocytic transcription factor ARID3A suppresses leukemia pathogenesis. Alejo-Valle O, Weigert K, Bhayadia R, Ng M, Issa H, Beyer C, Emmrich S, Schuschel K, Ihling C, Sinz A, Zimmermann M, Wickenhauser C, Flasinski M, Regenyi EM, Labuhn M, Reinhardt D, Yaspo ML, Heckl D, Klusmann JH. Blood. 2021 Sep 27. pii: S0006-4971(21)01649-9. doi: 10.1182/blood.2021012231. PubMed 34570885.
Backbone
  Vector backbone: SIN40C
  Vector type: Lentiviral
Growth in bacteria
  Bacterial resistance: Ampicillin, 100 μg/mL
  Growth temperature: 37°C
  Growth strain: NEB Stable
  Copy number: High Copy
Gene/Insert
  Gene/Insert name: KRAB-Arid3a
  Species: M. musculus (mouse)
  Entrez Gene: Arid3a (a.k.a. Brig, Bright, Dr, Dri1, Dril1)
  Promoter: SFFV
  Tag / fusion protein: IRES-EGFP (C terminal on insert)
  Cloning method: Restriction Enzyme; 5′ cloning site Unknown (unknown if destroyed)
  Sequencing primers: 5′ SFFV-F; 3′ IRES-R
Terms and licenses: Academic/Nonprofit Terms; Industry Terms: Not Available to Industry
How to cite: SIN40C.SFFV.KRAB-mArid3a.IRES.GFP was a gift from Jan-Henning Klusmann (Addgene plasmid # 169306 ; http://n2t.net/addgene:169306 ; RRID:Addgene_169306)
